Addgene plasmid #159024: pMSR:MSMEG_0001:Dendra
Purpose: T7 expression of C-term fluorescent fusion in E. coli
Depositing lab: Keith Derbyshire & Joseph Wade. Depositing organization: Wadsworth Center, New York State Department of Health. Publication: A Mycobacterial Systems Resource for the Research Community. Judd JA, Canestrari J, Clark R, Joseph A, Lapierre P, Lasek-Nesselquist E, Mir M, Palumbo M, Smith C, Stone M, Upadhyay A, Wirth SE, Dedrick RM, Meier CG, Russell DA, Dills A, Dove E, Kester J, Wolf ID, Zhu J, Rubin ER, Fortune S, Hatfull GF, Gray TA, Wade JT, Derbyshire KM. mBio. 2021 Mar 2;12(2). pii: mBio.02401-20. doi: 10.1128/mBio.02401-20. PubMed 33653882.
Backbone
  Vector backbone: pMSR:Dendra
  Vector type: Bacterial Expression ; Integrating Mycobacterial Expression Vector attL5
Growth in bacteria
  Bacterial resistance: Apramycin, 25 μg/mL
  Growth temperature: 37°C
  Growth strain: DH5alpha
  Copy number: High Copy
Gene/Insert
  Gene/Insert name: MSMEG_0001
  Species: M. smegmatis
  Promoter: pmycTetO
  Tag / fusion protein: Gly-Ala Linker/Dendra2/1x Flag Tag (C terminal on insert)
  Cloning method: Ligation Independent Cloning
  Sequencing primers: 5′ TGATAGAGTTTGTCCTCCCTATCAG; 3′ TCCATATGCACCTTGACACG
Terms and licenses: Academic/Nonprofit Terms; Industry Terms: Not Available to Industry
Depositor comments: NCBI reference sequence: CP000480.1. 5' cloning site: Ase1, destroyed during cloning. 3' cloning site: HindIII, not destroyed during cloning
How to cite: pMSR:MSMEG_0001:Dendra was a gift from Keith Derbyshire & Joseph Wade (Addgene plasmid # 159024 ; http://n2t.net/addgene:159024 ; RRID:Addgene_159024)
