[The description below was written by a language model from this plasmid's Addgene catalogue record and pLannotate feature annotations shown in this document.]
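Description:
pMSR:MSMEG_0001:Dendra is a dual-purpose bacterial plasmid built on the pMSR:Dendra backbone, catalogued both as an E. coli expression vector and as an integrating mycobacterial expression vector that targets the phage L5 attachment site. It is maintained in E. coli through a high-copy ColE1/pUC-type origin and selected with apramycin, conferred by the aac(3)IV acetyltransferase gene. No mycobacterial replication origin is annotated. Instead, the plasmid carries the mycobacteriophage L5 integrase gene and adjacent L5 sequence, which allows site-specific, single-copy insertion into the mycobacterial chromosome.

The insert is the M. smegmatis open reading frame MSMEG_0001, which the feature table identifies as dnaN, the beta sliding clamp of DNA polymerase III that tethers polymerases to DNA and confers processivity. It was introduced by ligation-independent cloning and is fused at its C terminus, through a Gly-Ala linker, to the green-to-red photoconvertible fluorescent protein Dendra2, followed by a single FLAG epitope. A T7 terminator fragment lies downstream. Two promoter systems sit upstream of the fusion. The record names pmycTetO, a tet-operator-containing mycobacterial promoter; the short "tight TRE" fragments called by the annotation software most likely reflect these tetO sites rather than a mammalian Tet-responsive promoter. A T7 promoter lies between them and the coding sequence, matching the stated purpose of T7-driven expression in E. coli.

The construct belongs to a mycobacterial systems resource of tagged M. smegmatis genes. It supports production of the fusion in E. coli, while its integrating design and tags suit localisation imaging or FLAG-based detection of the clamp protein in mycobacteria.
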