Features (pLannotate 1.2.2; 14 found; start..end, strand, type, name):
     15..32      +  promoter       tight TRE promoter (fragment): Tet-responsive promoter PTight, consisting of seven tet operator sequences followed by the minimal CMV promoter
     46..64      +  promoter       T7 promoter: promoter for bacteriophage T7 RNA polymerase
     80..1270    +  CDS            dnaN: DPO3B_MYCS2 - Experimental evidence at protein level: Swiss-Prot protein existence level 1. Confers DNA tethering and processivity to DNA polymerases and other proteins. Acts as a clamp, forming a ring around DNA (a reaction catalyzed by the clamp-loading complex) which diffuses in an ATP- independent manner freely and bidirectionally along dsDNA. Initially characterized for its ability to contact the catalytic subunit of DNA polymerase III (Pol III), a complex, multichain enzyme responsible for most of the replicative synthesis in bacteria; Pol III exhibits 3'-5' exonuclease proofreading acti
   1292..1978    +  CDS            Dendra2: Dendra2 is a photoconvertible green fluorescent protein published in 2006, derived from Dendronephthya sp.. It has high acid sensitivity.
   2018..2038    +  CDS            FLAG (fragment): FLAG® epitope tag, followed by an enterokinase cleavage site
   2047..2089    +  terminator     T7 terminator (fragment): transcription terminator for bacteriophage T7 RNA polymerase
   2295..3095    +  CDS            ApmR: aminoglycoside 3-N-acetyltransferase type IV ; aac(3)IV; confers resistance to apramycin (Paget and Davies, 1996)
   3162..3179    -  misc_feature   MCS (fragment): pBluescript multiple cloning site
   3220..3808    +  rep_origin     ori: high-copy-number ColE1/pMB1/pBR322/pUC origin of replication
   3976..4004    +  misc_feature   MCS (fragment): pUC18/19 multiple cloning site
   4564..5676    +  CDS            33: VINT_BPML5 - Also known as int. Protein inferred from homology: Swiss-Prot protein existence level 3. Integrase is necessary for integration of the phage into the host genome by site-specific recombination. From Mycobacterium phage L5 (Mycobacteriophage L5).
   5738..5842    -  CDS            32 (fragment): VG32_BPML5 - Protein predicted: Swiss-Prot protein existence level 4. From Mycobacterium phage L5 (Mycobacteriophage L5).
   5898..6002    +  CDS            Y4104_STRCO (fragment): Protein inferred from homology: Swiss-Prot protein existence level 3. From Streptomyces coelicolor (strain ATCC BAA-471 / A3(2) / M145).
   6060..8       +  promoter       tight TRE promoter (fragment) (across the origin): Tet-responsive promoter PTight, consisting of seven tet operator sequences followed by the minimal CMV promoter
>Addgene plasmid #159024 | pMSR:MSMEG_0001:Dendra | addgene full sequence | sequence record 315617 | Addgene NGS Result
TGATAGAGTTTGTCCTCCCTATCAGTGATAGATAGGCTTAAGGAGTAATACGACTCACTATAGGGAGAAG
GAGGCCATTATGGCGACGACGACGGCTGGGCTGACCGACTTGAAGTTTCGCGTCGTCCGCGAGGACTTCG
CGGATGCGGTGGCCTGGGTAGCCCGCAGCTTGCCGACCCGGCCCACCATCCCGGTGTTGGCAGGCGTCCT
GCTGACCGGCACCGATGAGGGCCTGACGATCTCGGGGTTCGACTACGAGGTCTCGGCCGAGGTCAAGGTG
AGCGCTGAAATCGCTTCCGCCGGAAGCGTTCTGGTGTCCGGACGGCTGCTGTCCGACATCACCAAGGCGC
TGCCCGCCAAGCCTGTCGAGGTCAGCGTCGAGGGCACCCGCGTGTCCCTGACCTGCGGCAGCGCGCGCTT
CTCGCTGCCGACGCTCGCGGTCGAGGACTACCCGGCGCTGCCTGCGCTGCCCGAGGAGACCGGTGTGATC
GCGTCGGATCTGTTCGCCGAGGCCATCGGCCAGGTGGCGGTGGCGGCAGGCCGCGACGACACGCTGCCGA
TGCTGACCGGTATCCGCGTGGAGATCTCCGGCGAGTCCGTGGTGCTCGCCGCGACCGACCGGTTCCGTCT
CGCGGTGCGTGAGCTCACGTGGGTCACCACGGCAGGTGACGTCGAGGCCGCGGTGCTGGTGCCGGCGAAG
ACGCTGGCCGAGGCCGCCAAGGCCGGCACGGACGGCAACCAGGTGCATCTGGCGCTGGGGTCCGGTGCGT
CGGTCGGCAAGGACGGTCTGTTGGGTATCCGCAGCGAGGGCAAGCGCAGCACGACGCGCCTGCTCGACGC
CGAGTTCCCGAAGTTCCGCCAGCTGCTGCCCGCCGAGCACACCGCGGTCGCCACGATCGGTGTTGCCGAA
CTCACCGAGGCGATCAAGCGTGTGGCCCTCGTGGCCGATCGCGGCGCCCAGATCCGCATGGAGTTCAGCG
ACGACACGCTCAAGCTGTCCGCGGGCGCCGACGACGTGGGTCGTGCCGAGGAAGACCTCCCGGTGGATTT
CGCGGGCGAGCCGCTCACCATCGCGTTCAACCCGACGTATCTCACCGACGGCCTGGGGTCGCTGCACTCC
GAGCGCGTGACCTTCGGGTTCACCACACCGAGCCGTCCTGCGGTGTTGCGGCCGGCAGGCGAGGATGATG
GAGCCAACGGTGGTTCGGGTCCGTTCCCGGCCGCCAAGACGGATTACGTGTATCTGCTGATGCCGGTGCG
GCTTCCGGGCAAGCTTGGTGCGGCCGCGGGCAACACGCCTGGCATCAATCTGATCAAGGAGGACATGCGT
GTCAAGGTGCATATGGAGGGCAACGTGAACGGTCACGCCTTCGTGATCGAGGGGGAGGGTAAGGGTAAGC
CTTACGAAGGGACCCAGACCGCCAACCTCACCGTCAAGGAGGGCGCCCCTCTCCCATTCTCGTACGATAT
CCTCACTACCGCGGTGCATTACGGGAACCGCGTGTTCACCAAGTACCCCGAGGATATCCCTGACTACTTC
AAGCAGAGCTTCCCGGAGGGATACTCCTGGGAGCGGACGATGACCTTCGAAGACAAGGGTATCTGTACGA
TCCGCAGCGACATCTCGCTGGAAGGGGACTGTTTCTTCCAGAACGTCCGTTTCAAGGGGACCAACTTTCC
GCCGAACGGCCCGGTCATGCAGAAGAAGACCCTCAAGTGGGAGCCGAGCACGGAGAAGCTGCACGTTCGG
GACGGCCTCCTGGTCGGCAACATCAACATGGCGCTGCTGCTGGAAGGCGGCGGCCACTACCTATGCGACT
TCAAGACCACGTACAAAGCGAAGAAGGTCGTCCAGCTGCCCGACGCGCACTTCGTGGACCACCGCATCGA
AATCCTGGGGAACGATTCGGACTACAACAAGGTCAAGTTGTACGAGCACGCTGTGGCACGCTATAGCCCG
CTCCCGTCGCAGGTCTGGTTCGAAGGCGGCGGCGGGGAGAACCTGTATTTCCAGGACTACAAGGACGACG
ACGACAAGTGATTTAAATAACCCCTTGGGGCCTCTAAACGGGTCTTGAGGGGTTTTTTGTTAACTAGCGT
ACGATCGAATTCCTGCAGCTCACGGTAACTGATGCCGTATTTGCAGTACCAGCGTACGGCCCACAGAATG
ATGTCACGCTGAAAATGCCGGCCTTTGAATGGGTTCATGTGCAGCTCCATCAGCAAAAGGGGATGATAAG
TTTATCACCACCGACTATTTGCAACAGTGCCGTTGATCGTGCTATGATCGACTGATGTCATCAGCGGTGG
AGTGCAATGTCGTGCAATACGAATGGCGAAAAGCCGAGCTCATCGGTCAGCTTCTCAACCTTGGGGTTAC
CCCCGGCGGTGTGCTGCTGGTCCACAGCTCCTTCCGTAGCGTCCGGCCCCTCGAAGATGGGCCACTTGGA
CTGATCGAGGCCCTGCGTGCTACGCTGGGTCCGGGAGGGACGCTCGTCATGCCCTCGTGGTCAGGTCTGG
ACGACGAGCCGTTCGATCCTGCCACGTCGCCCGTTACACCGGACCTTGGAGTTGTCTCTGACACATTCTG
GCGCCTGCCAAATGTAAAGCGCAGCGCCCATCCATTTGCCTTTGCGGCAGCGGGGCCACAGGCAGAGCAG
ATCATCTCTGATCCATTGCCCCTGCCACCTTACTCGCCTGCAAGCCCGGTCGCCCGTGTCCATGAACTCG
ATGGGCAGGTACTTCTCCTCGGCGTGGGACACGATGCCAACACGACGCTGCATCTTGCCGAGTTGATGGC
AAAGGTTCCCTATGGGGTGCCGAGACACTGCACCATTCTTCAGGATGGCAAGTTGGTACGCGTCGATTAT
CTCGAGAATGACCACTGCTGTGAGCGCTTTGCCTTGGCGGACAGGTGGCTCAAGGAGAAGAGCCTTCAGA
AGGAAGGTCCAGTCGGTCATGCCTTTGCTCGGTTGATCCGCTCCCGCGACATTGTGGCGACAGCCCTGGG
TCAACTGGGCCGAGATCCGTTGATCTTCCTGCATCCGCCAGAGGCGGGATGCGAAGAATGCGATGCCGCT
CGCCAGTCGATTGGCTGAGCTCATGAGCGGAGAACGAGATGACGTTGGAGGGGCAAGGTCGCGCTGATTG
CTGGGGCAACACGGGGGATCCACTAGTTCCATGAGCGTCAGACCCCGTAGAAAAGATCAAAGGATCTTCT
TGAGATCCTTTTTTTCTGCGCGTAATCTGCTGCTTGCAAACAAAAAAACCACCGCTACCAGCGGTGGTTT
GTTTGCCGGATCAAGAGCTACCAACTCTTTTTCCGAAGGTAACTGGCTTCAGCAGAGCGCAGATACCAAA
TACTGTCCTTCTAGTGTAGCCGTAGTTAGGCCACCACTTCAAGAACTCTGTAGCACCGCCTACATACCTC
GCTCTGCTAATCCTGTTACCAGTGGCTGCTGCCAGTGGCGATAAGTCGTGTCTTACCGGGTTGGACTCAA
GACGATAGTTACCGGATAAGGCGCAGCGGTCGGGCTGAACGGGGGGTTCGTGCACACAGCCCAGCTTGGA
GCGAACGACCTACACCGAACTGAGATACCTACAGCGTGAGCTATGAGAAAGCGCCACGCTTCCCGAGGGG
AGAAAGGCGGACAGGTATCCGGTAAGCGGCAGGGTCGGAACAGGAGAGCGCACGAGGGAGCTTCCAGGGG
GAAACGCCTGGTATCTTTATAGTCCTGTCGGGTTTCGCCACCTCTGACTTGAGCGTCGATTTTTGTGATG
CTCGTCAGGGGGGCGGAGCCTATGGAAAAACGCCAGCAACGCGGCCTTTTTACGGTTCCTGGCCTTTTGC
TGGCCTTTTGCTCACATGTTCTTTCCTGCGTTATCCCCTGATTCTGTGGATAACCGTATTACCGCCTTTG
AGTGAGCTGATACCGCTCGCCGCAGCCGAACGACCGAGCGCAACGCGTGCGGCCGCGGTACCCGGGGATC
CTCTAGAGTCGACCACCAAGGGCACCATCTCTGCTTGGGCCACCCCGTTGGCCGCAGCCAGCTCGCTGAG
AGCCGTGAACGACAGGGCGAACGCCAGCCCGCCGACGGCGAGGGTTCCGACCGCTGCAACTCCCGGTGCA
ACCTTGTCCCGGTCTATTCTCTTCACTGCACCAGCTCCAATCTGGTGTGAATGCCCCTCGTCTGTTCGCG
CAGGCGGGGGGCTCTATTCGTTTGTCAGCATCGAAAGTAGCCAGATCAGGGATGCGTTGCAACCGCGTAT
GCCCAGGTCAGAAGAGTCGCACAAGAGTTGCAGACCCCTGGAAAGAAAAATGGCCAGAGGGCGAAAACAC
CCTCTGACCAGCGGAGCGGGCGACGGGAATCGAACCCGCGTAGCTAGTTTGGAAGAATGGGTGTCTGCCG
ACCACATATGGGCCGGTCAAGATAGGTTTTTACCCCCTCTCGGCTGCATCCTCTAAGTGGAAAGAAATTG
CAGGTCGTAGAAGCGCGTTGAAGCCTGAGAGTTGCACAGGAGTTGCAACCCGGTAGCCTTGTTCACGACG
AGAGGAGACCTAGTTGGCACGTCGCGGATGGGGATCGCTGAAGACTCAGCGCAGCGGGAGGATCCAAGCC
TCATACGTCAACCCGCAGGACGGTGTGAGGTACTACGCGCTGCAGACCTACGACAACAAGATGGACGCCG
AAGCCTGGCTCGCGGGCGAGAAGCGGCTCATCGAGATGGAGACCTGGACCCCTCCACAGGACCGGGCGAA
GAAGGCAGCCGCCAGCGCCATCACGCTGGAGGAGTACACCCGGAAGTGGCTCGTGGAGCGCGACCTCGCA
GACGGCACCAGGGATCTGTACAGCGGGCACGCGGAGCGCCGCATCTACCCGGTGCTAGGTGAAGTGGCGG
TCACAGAGATGACGCCAGCTCTGGTGCGTGCGTGGTGGGCCGGGATGGGTAGGAAGCACCCGACTGCCCG
CCGGCATGCCTACAACGTCCTCCGGGCGGTGATGAACACAGCGGTCGAGGACAAGCTGATCGCAGAGAAC
CCGTGCCGGATCGAGCAGAAGGCAGCCGATGAGCGCGACGTAGAGGCGCTGACGCCTGAGGAGCTGGACA
TCGTCGCCGCTGAGATCTTCGAGCACTACCGGATCGCGGCATACATCCTGGCGTGGACGAGCCTCCGGTT
CGGAGAGCTGATCGAGCTTCGCCGCAAGGACATCGTGGACGACGGCATGACGATGAAGCTCCGGGTGCGC
CGTGGCGCTTCCCGCGTGGGGAACAAGATCGTCGTTGGCAACGCCAAGACCGTCCGGTCGAAGCGTCCTG
TGACGGTTCCGCCTCACGTCGCGGAGATGATCCGAGCGCACATGAAGGACCGTACGAAGATGAACAAGGG
CCCCGAGGCATTCCTGGTGACCACGACGCAGGGCAACCGGCTGTCGAAGTCCGCGTTCACCAAGTCGCTG
AAGCGTGGCTACGCCAAGATCGGTCGGCCGGAACTCCGCATCCACGACCTCCGCGCTGTCGGCGCTACGT
TCGCCGCTCAGGCAGGTGCGACGACCAAGGAGCTGATGGCCCGTCTCGGTCACACGACTCCTAGGATGGC
GATGAAGTACCAGATGGCGTCTGAGGCCCGCGACGAGGCTATCGCTGAGGCGATGTCCAAGCTGGCCAAG
ACCTCCTGAAACGCAAAAAGCCCCCCTCCCAAGGACACTGAGTCCTAAAGAGGGGGGTTTCTTGTCAGTA
CGCGAAGAACCACGCCTGGCCGCGAGCGCCAGCACCGCCGCTCTGTGCGGAGACCTGGGCACCAGCCCCG
CCGCCGCCAGGAGCATTGCCGTTCCCGCCAGAAATCTAGACGGTGACCACAACGCGCCCGCTTTGATCGG
GGACGTCGAAATATTGGATCGTCGGCACCGTCACGGCCGTGGGAGGCGGCACGATCCGCGACGTGATGAT
CGGCCGCATCCCCACGGTGCTGCGCAGTGAGCTCTACGCCATCCCGGCGTTGATCTGTGCGTTCGCACGC
ACAGGCCCGGTGTGAGAAGGGTCTCTGACGAGCGGGAGAACTCCCTATCAG
