>Addgene plasmid #159024 | pMSR:MSMEG_0001:Dendra | depositor partial sequence | sequence record 306966 | insert sequence
ATGGCGACGACGACGGCTGGGCTGACCGACTTGAAGTTTCGCGTCGTCCGCGAGGACTTCGCGGATGCGG
TGGCCTGGGTAGCCCGCAGCTTGCCGACCCGGCCCACCATCCCGGTGTTGGCAGGCGTCCTGCTGACCGG
CACCGATGAGGGCCTGACGATCTCGGGGTTCGACTACGAGGTCTCGGCCGAGGTCAAGGTGAGCGCTGAA
ATCGCTTCCGCCGGAAGCGTTCTGGTGTCCGGACGGCTGCTGTCCGACATCACCAAGGCGCTGCCCGCCA
AGCCTGTCGAGGTCAGCGTCGAGGGCACCCGCGTGTCCCTGACCTGCGGCAGCGCGCGCTTCTCGCTGCC
GACGCTCGCGGTCGAGGACTACCCGGCGCTGCCTGCGCTGCCCGAGGAGACCGGTGTGATCGCGTCGGAT
CTGTTCGCCGAGGCCATCGGCCAGGTGGCGGTGGCGGCAGGCCGCGACGACACGCTGCCGATGCTGACCG
GTATCCGCGTGGAGATCTCCGGCGAGTCCGTGGTGCTCGCCGCGACCGACCGGTTCCGTCTCGCGGTGCG
TGAGCTCACGTGGGTCACCACGGCAGGTGACGTCGAGGCCGCGGTGCTGGTGCCGGCGAAGACGCTGGCC
GAGGCCGCCAAGGCCGGCACGGACGGCAACCAGGTGCATCTGGCGCTGGGGTCCGGTGCGTCGGTCGGCA
AGGACGGTCTGTTGGGTATCCGCAGCGAGGGCAAGCGCAGCACGACGCGCCTGCTCGACGCCGAGTTCCC
GAAGTTCCGCCAGCTGCTGCCCGCCGAGCACACCGCGGTCGCCACGATCGGTGTTGCCGAACTCACCGAG
GCGATCAAGCGTGTGGCCCTCGTGGCCGATCGCGGCGCCCAGATCCGCATGGAGTTCAGCGACGACACGC
TCAAGCTGTCCGCGGGCGCCGACGACGTGGGTCGTGCCGAGGAAGACCTCCCGGTGGATTTCGCGGGCGA
GCCGCTCACCATCGCGTTCAACCCGACGTATCTCACCGACGGCCTGGGGTCGCTGCACTCCGAGCGCGTG
ACCTTCGGGTTCACCACACCGAGCCGTCCTGCGGTGTTGCGGCCGGCAGGCGAGGATGATGGAGCCAACG
GTGGTTCGGGTCCGTTCCCGGCCGCCAAGACGGATTACGTGTATCTGCTGATGCCGGTGCGGCTTCCGGG
C
